>Addgene plasmid #128401 | pTrc99S-ssDsbA-TTc-4xDQNAT | addgene full sequence | sequence record 263351 | Addgene NGS Result
TGGTTTGACAGCTTATCATCGACTGCACGGTGCACCAATGCTTCTGGCGTCAGGCAGCCATCGGAAGCTG
TGGTATGGCTGTGCAGGTCGTAAATCACTGCATAATTCGTGTCGCTCAAGGCGCACTCCCGTTCTGGATA
ATGTTTTTTGCGCCGACATCATAACGGTTCTGGCAAATATTCTGAAATGAGCTGTTGACAATTAATCATC
CGGCTCGTATAATGTGTGGAATTGTGAGCGGATAACAATTTCACACAGGAAACAGACCATGGGCATGAAA
AAGATTTGGCTGGCGCTGGCTGGTTTAGTTTTAGCGTTTAGCGCATCGGCGTCTAGAGGCCGGCTCGGCC
TTAAGAATCTGGATTGCTGGGTGGACAATGAAGAAGACATCGACGTGATTCTTAAAAAGAGTACGATCCT
TAACTTGGATATTAACAATGACATTATTTCAGACATCTCTGGTTTCAATAGTTCAGTCATTACATATCCG
GATGCCCAACTGGTTCCAGGAATCAATGGAAAGGCGATCCACCTTGTGAACAATGAGTCTAGCGAGGTGA
TTGTCCATAAGGCTATGGACATCGAATACAACGATATGTTTAACAACTTCACAGTATCGTTTTGGCTGCG
TGTACCAAAAGTCTCAGCTTCTCATTTGGAACAATACGATACAAATGAATACTCCATCATCAGCTCTATG
AAGAAGTATAGCCTTTCGATCGGCAGTGGTTGGTCCGTGTCCTTAAAAGGTAATAACTTAATCTGGACAT
TAAAAGATTCAGCCGGCGAAGTCCGTCAGATCACTTTCCGCGACCTTTCCGATAAATTTAACGCTTACTT
AGCAAACAAATGGGTATTCATTACCATCACAAACGACCGTTTGAGCTCTGCCAATTTGTACATTAACGGT
GTTTTAATGGGTAGCGCAGAGATCACGGGCCTTGGGGCTATCCGTGAGGACAATAATATCACACTTAAGC
TGGATCGCTGCAATAACAACAATCAATATGTGAGCATCGACAAATTTCGCATTTTTTGTAAGGCTCTTAA
CCCCAAGGAGATCGAAAAGTTATATACGAGTTACCTGAGCATTACCTTTCTGCGCGACTTTTGGGGGAAT
CCGTTACGCTATGACACAGAATATTATTTAATCCCTGTGGCATACTCTTCGAAAGACGTCCAGCTGAAAA
ACATTACCGACTATATGTACTTAACGAACGCTCCAAGCTACACGAATGGAAAATTAAACATCTATTACCG
TCGTTTATATTCTGGTCTGAAATTTATCATTAAACGCTATACACCCAATAATGAGATTGATTCGTTCGTC
CGTTCCGGTGACTTCATTAAGTTGTATGTTTCGTACAACAACAACGAACATATTGTTGGGTACCCCAAAG
ATGGAAACGCTTTCAATAATTTGGACCGCATCTTACGTGTAGGCTACAACGCTCCAGGGATCCCTCTTTA
CAAAAAAATGGAAGCGGTAAAACTTCGCGACTTAAAAACTTATTCAGTCCAGCTTAAGCTTTATGACGAT
AAAGATGCCTCGCTTGGCCTTGTTGGGACTCATAACGGCCAAATCGGTAATGACCCCAACCGCGACATCC
TTATTGCATCCAATTGGTACTTTAATCACCTGAAGGATAAGACTCTGACTTGCGATTGGTACTTCGTACC
GACTGACGAAGGGTGGACGAACGATCTCGAGGATCAGAACGCGACCGGCGGTGACCAAAATGCCACAGGT
GGCGATCAAAACGCCACCGGCGGTGACCAGAATGCGACAGTCGACCATCACCATCATCACCATTAAAAGC
TTGGCTGTTTTGGCGGATGAGAGAAGATTTTCAGCCTGATACAGATTAAATCAGAACGCAGAAGCGGTCT
GATAAAACAGAATTTGCCTGGCGGCAGTAGCGCGGTGGTCCCACCTGACCCCATGCCGAACTCAGAAGTG
AAACGCCGTAGCGCCGATGGTAGTGTGGGGTCTCCCCATGCGAGAGTAGGGAACTGCCAGGCATCAAATA
AAACGAAAGGCTCAGTCGAAAGACTGGGCCTTTCGTTTTATCTGTTGTTTGTCGGTGAACGCTCTCCTGA
GTAGGACAAATCCGCCGGGAGCGGATTTGAACGTTGCGAAGCAACGGCCCGGAGGGTGGCGGGCAGGACG
CCCGCCATAAACTGCCAGGCATCAAATTAAGCAGAAGGCCATCCTGACGGATGGCCTTTTTGCGTTTCTA
CAAACTCTTTTGTTTATTTTTCTAAATACATTCAAATATGTATCCGCTCATGAGACAATAACCCTGATAA
ATGCTTCAATAATATTGAAAAAGGAAGAGTATGAGTATTCAACATTTCCGTGTCGCCCGACGTCGATATC
CGGATGAAGGCACGAACCCAGTGGACATAAGCCTGTTCGGTTCGTAAGCTGTAATGCAAGTAGCGTATGC
GCTCACGCAACTGGTCCAGAACCTTGACCGAACGCAGCGGTGGTAACGGCGCAGTGGCGGTTTTCATGGC
TTGTTATGACTGTTTTTTTGGGGTACAGTCTATGCCTCGGGCATCCAAGCAGCAAGCGCGTTACGCCGTG
GGTCGATGTTTGATGTTATGGAGCAGCAACGATGTTACGCAGCAGGGCAGTCGCCCTAAAACAAAGTTAA
ACATCATGAGGGAAGCGGTGATCGCCGAAGTATCGACTCAACTATCAGAGGTAGTTGGCGTCATCGAGCG
CCATCTCGAACCGACGTTGCTGGCCGTACATTTGTACGGCTCCGCAGTGGATGGCGGCCTGAAGCCACAC
AGTGATATTGATTTGCTGGTTACGGTGACCGTAAGGCTTGATGAAACAACGCGGCGAGCTTTGATCAACG
ACCTTTTGGAAACTTCGGCTTCCCCTGGAGAGAGCGAGATTCTCCGCGCTGTAGAAGTCACCATTGTTGT
GCACGACGACATCATTCCGTGGCGTTATCCAGCTAAGCGCGAACTGCAATTTGGAGAATGGCAGCGCAAT
GACATTCTTGCAGGTATCTTCGAGCCAGCCACGATCGACATTGATCTGGCTATCTTGCTGACAAAAGCAA
GAGAACATAGCGTTGCCTTGGTAGGTCCAGCGGCGGAGGAACTCTTTGATCCGGTTCCTGAACAGGATCT
ATTTGAGGCGCTAAATGAAACCTTAACGCTATGGAACTCGCCGCCCGACTGGGCTGGCGATGAGCGAAAT
GTAGTGCTTACGTTGTCCCGCATTTGGTACAGCGCAGTAACCGGCAAAATCGCGCCGAAGGATGTCGCTG
CCGACTGGGCAATGGAGCGCCTGCCGGCCCAGTATCAGCCCGTCATACTTGAAGCTAGACAGGCTTATCT
TGGACAAGAAGAAGATCGCTTGGCCTCGCGCGCAGATCAGTTGGAAGAATTTGTCCACTACGTGAAAGGC
GAGATCACCAAGGTAGTCGGCAAATAATGTCTAACAATTCGTTCAAGCCGACGGATATCCTCGAGCTGAG
ATAGGTGCCTCACTGATTAAGCATTGGTAACTGTCAGACCAAGTTTACTCATATATACTTTAGATTGATT
TAAAACTTCATTTTTAATTTAAAAGGATCTAGGTGAAGATCCTTTTTGATAATCTCATGACCAAAATCCC
TTAACGTGAGTTTTCGTTCCACTGAGCGTCAGACCCCGTAGAAAAGATCAAAGGATCTTCTTGAGATCCT
TTTTTTCTGCGCGTAATCTGCTGCTTGCAAACAAAAAAACCACCGCTACCAGCGGTGGTTTGTTTGCCGG
ATCAAGAGCTACCAACTCTTTTTCCGAAGGTAACTGGCTTCAGCAGAGCGCAGATACCAAATACTGTCCT
TCTAGTGTAGCCGTAGTTAGGCCACCACTTCAAGAACTCTGTAGCACCGCCTACATACCTCGCTCTGCTA
ATCCTGTTACCAGTGGCTGCTGCCAGTGGCGATAAGTCGTGTCTTACCGGGTTGGACTCAAGACGATAGT
TACCGGATAAGGCGCAGCGGTCGGGCTGAACGGGGGGTTCGTGCACACAGCCCAGCTTGGAGCGAACGAC
CTACACCGAACTGAGATACCTACAGCGTGAGCTATGAGAAAGCGCCACGCTTCCCGAAGGGAGAAAGGCG
GACAGGTATCCGGTAAGCGGCAGGGTCGGAACAGGAGAGCGCACGAGGGAGCTTCCAGGGGGAAACGCCT
GGTATCTTTATAGTCCTGTCGGGTTTCGCCACCTCTGACTTGAGCGTCGATTTTTGTGATGCTCGTCAGG
GGGGCGGAGCCTATGGAAAAACGCCAGCAACGCGGCCTTTTTACGGTTCCTGGCCTTTTGCTGGCCTTTT
GCTCACATGTTCTTTCCTGCGTTATCCCCTGATTCTGTGGATAACCGTATTACCGCCTTTGAGTGAGCTG
ATACCGCTCGCCGCAGCCGAACGACCGAGCGCAGCGAGTCAGTGAGCGAGGAAGCGGAAGAGCGCCTGAT
GCGGTATTTTCTCCTTACGCATCTGTGCGGTATTTCACACCGCATATGGTGCACTCTCAGTACAATCTGC
TCTGATGCCGCATAGTTAAGCCAGTATACACTCCGCTATCGCTACGTGACTGGGTCATGGCTGCGCCCCG
ACACCCGCCAACACCCGCTGACTCGCCCTGACGGGCTTGTCTGCTCCCGGCATCCGCTTACAGACAAGCT
GTGACCGTCTCCGGGAGCTGCATGTGTCAGAGGTTTTCACCGTCATCACCGAAACGCGCGAGGCAGCAGA
TCAATTCGCGCGCGAAGGCGAAGCGGCATGCATTTACGTTGACACCATCGAATGGTGCAAAACCTTTCGC
GGTATGGCATGATAGCGCCCGGAAGAGAGTCAATTCAGGGTGGTGAATGTGAAACCAGTAACGTTATACG
ATGTCGCAGAGTATGCCGGTGTCTCTTATCAGACCGTTTCCCGCGTGGTGAACCAGGCCAGCCACGTTTC
TGCGAAAACGCGGGAAAAAGTGGAAGCGGCGATGGCGGAGCTGAATTACATTCCCAACCGCGTGGCACAA
CAACTGGCGGGCAAACAGTCGTTGCTGATTGGCGTTGCCACCTCCAGTCTGGCCCTGCACGCGCCGTCGC
AAATTGTCGCGGCGATTAAATCTCGCGCCGATCAACTGGGTGCCAGCGTGGTGGTGTCGATGGTAGAACG
AAGCGGCGTCGAAGCCTGTAAAGCGGCGGTGCACAATCTTCTCGCGCAACGCGTCAGTGGGCTGATCATT
AACTATCCGCTGGATGACCAGGATGCCATTGCTGTGGAAGCTGCCTGCACTAATGTTCCGGCGTTATTTC
TTGATGTCTCTGACCAGACACCCATCAACAGTATTATTTTCTCCCATGAAGACGGTACGCGACTGGGCGT
GGAGCATCTGGTCGCATTGGGTCACCAGCAAATCGCGCTGTTAGCGGGCCCATTAAGTTCTGTCTCGGCG
CGTCTGCGTCTGGCTGGCTGGCATAAATATCTCACTCGCAATCAAATTCAGCCGATAGCGGAACGGGAAG
GCGACTGGAGTGCCATGTCCGGTTTTCAACAAACCATGCAAATGCTGAATGAGGGCATCGTTCCCACTGC
GATGCTGGTTGCCAACGATCAGATGGCGCTGGGCGCAATGCGCGCCATTACCGAGTCCGGGCTGCGCGTT
GGTGCGGATATCTCGGTAGTGGGATACGACGATACCGAAGACAGCTCATGTTATATCCCGCCGTTAACCA
CCATCAAACAGGATTTTCGCCTGCTGGGGCAAACCAGCGTGGACCGCTTGCTGCAACTCTCTCAGGGCCA
GGCGGTGAAGGGCAATCAGCTGTTGCCCGTCTCACTGGTGAAAAGAAAAACCACCCTGGCGCCCAATACG
CAAACCGCCTCTCCCCGCGCGTTGGCCGATTCATTAATGCAGCTGGCACGACAGGTTTCCCGACTGGAAA
GCGGGCAGTGAGCGCAACGCAATTAATGTAAGTTAGCGCGAATTGATC
Features (pLannotate 1.2.2; 20 found; start..end, strand, type, name):
      5..22      +  promoter       tet promoter (fragment): E. coli promoter for tetracycline efflux protein gene
     18..119     -  CDS            yciV (fragment): RNAAM_ECOLI - Also known as trpH From Escherichia coli (strain K12).
    195..224     +  promoter       trc promoter: strong E. coli promoter; hybrid between the trp and lac UV5 promoters
    232..248     +  protein_bind   lac operator: The lac repressor binds to the lac operator to inhibit transcription in E. coli. This inhibition can be relieved by adding lactose or isopropyl-β-D-thiogalactopyranoside (IPTG). lac repressor encoded by lacI
    275..331     +  CDS            DsbA (fragment): bacterial periplasmic oxidoreductase; dsbA
    353..1705    +  CDS            tetX (fragment): TETX_CLOTE - Experimental evidence at protein level: Swiss-Prot protein existence level 1. Tetanus toxin acts by inhibiting neurotransmitter release. It binds to peripheral neuronal synapses, is internalized and moves by retrograde transport up the axon into the spinal cord where it can move between postsynaptic and presynaptic neurons. It inhibits neurotransmitter release by acting as a zinc endopeptidase that catalyzes the hydrolysis of the '76-Gln-|-Phe-77' bond of synaptobrevin-2. From Clostridium tetani (strain Massachusetts / E88).
   1906..2021    +  ncRNA          5S rRNA: Accession: RF00001 - 5S ribosomal RNA
   2025..2111    +  terminator     rrnB T1 terminator: Escherichia coli rrnB; transcription terminator T1 from the E. coli rrnB gene
   2203..2230    +  terminator     rrnB T2 terminator: transcription terminator T2 from the E. coli rrnB gene
   2249..2340    +  promoter       AmpR promoter: bla
   2341..2368    +  CDS            AmpR (fragment): β-lactamase; bla; confers resistance to ampicillin, carbenicillin, and related antibiotics
   2404..2427    +  promoter       Pc promoter (fragment): intI1 (promoter lies within the coding sequence); class 1 integron promoter
   2603..2659    +  CDS            GmR (fragment): gentamycin acetyltransferase; aacC1; confers resistance to gentamycin
   2666..3457    +  CDS            SmR: aminoglycoside adenylyltransferase (Murphy, 1985); aadA; confers resistance to spectinomycin and streptomycin
   3495..3529    +  CDS            bla(M) (fragment): β-lactamase lacking the signal sequence; bla(M); allows cytosolic expression of β-lactamase
   3701..4289    +  rep_origin     ori: high-copy-number ColE1/pMB1/pBR322/pUC origin of replication
   4475..4615    -  misc_feature   bom: basis of mobility region from pBR322
   4717..4757    -  CDS            rop (fragment): Rop protein, which maintains plasmids at low copy number; rop
   4801..4878    +  promoter       lacIq promoter: lacI (mutant); In the lacIq allele, a single base change in the promoter boosts expression of the lacI gene about 10-fold.
   4879..5961    +  CDS            lacI: lac repressor; lacI; The lac repressor binds to the lac operator to inhibit transcription in E. coli. This inhibition can be relieved by adding lactose or isopropyl-β-D-thiogalactopyranoside (IPTG).
