[The description below was written by a language model from this plasmid's Addgene catalogue record and pLannotate feature annotations shown in this document.]
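Description:
pTrc99S-ssDsbA-TTc-4xDQNAT is a bacterial expression plasmid of about 6 kb built on pTrc99S, a spectinomycin/streptomycin-selectable relative of the pTrc99 series. Selection comes from an intact aadA (SmR) aminoglycoside adenylyltransferase gene. Short β-lactamase fragments flanking it, together with the AmpR promoter and small integron and gentamicin-resistance remnants, suggest the original ampicillin marker was replaced by the aadA cassette. Replication depends on a ColE1/pMB1-type origin with the pBR322 bom region. Only a fragment of rop is annotated, and the catalogue lists the plasmid as low copy even though the annotation tool gives its generic high-copy label for this origin family.

The expression unit is driven by the trc promoter, a trp/lac hybrid, followed by a lac operator. The plasmid also carries lacI under the lacIq promoter, so transcription is repressed until relieved by IPTG or lactose. Downstream lies the DsbA signal sequence, which directs the fusion protein to the E. coli periplasm, followed by the fragment C domain of Clostridium tetani tetanus toxin. According to the catalogue, the insert ends in four tandem DQNAT sequons and a 6xHis tag. These short elements are not individually called in the feature table but would fit in the unannotated stretch after the toxin coding region. Transcription is terminated by the rrnB 5S/T1/T2 region.

DQNAT is an acceptor motif for bacterial N-linked oligosaccharyltransferases, so periplasmic export places the carrier protein where it can be glycosylated. The associated work concerns the manufacture of conjugate vaccines, in which this construct supplies a glycosylatable, His-purifiable carrier protein.
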