Addgene plasmid #128401: pTrc99S-ssDsbA-TTc-4xDQNAT
Purpose: Periplasmic expression of tetanus toxin fragment C with C terminal 4xDQNAT glycosylation sites in E. coli
Depositing lab: Michael Jewett. Depositing organization: Northwestern University. Publication: On-demand biomanufacturing of protective conjugate vaccines. Stark JC, Jaroentomeechai T, Moeller TD, Hershewe JM, Warfel KF, Moricz BS, Martini AM, Dubner RS, Hsu KJ, Stevenson TC, Jones BD, DeLisa MP, Jewett MC. Sci Adv. 2021 Feb 3;7(6). pii: 7/6/eabe9444. doi: 10.1126/sciadv.abe9444. Print 2021 Feb. PubMed 33536221.
Backbone
  Vector backbone: pTrc99S
  Backbone size w/o insert (bp): 4535
  Total vector size (bp): 6006
  Vector type: Bacterial Expression
Growth in bacteria
  Bacterial resistance: Spectinomycin and Streptomycin, 50 & 50 μg/mL
  Growth temperature: 37°C
  Growth strain: DH5alpha
  Copy number: Low Copy
Gene/Insert
  Gene/Insert name: Tetanus toxin fragment C domain
  Species: C. tetani
  Insert size (bp): 1467
  Promoter: trc
  Tag / fusion protein: 4xDQNAT glycosylation tag (C terminal on insert); 6xHis tag (C terminal on insert); DsbA signal sequence for periplasmic translocation (N terminal on backbone)
  Cloning method: Gibson Cloning
  Sequencing primers: 5′ GACAATTAATCATCCGGCTCG; 3′ GATTTAATCTGTATCAGG
Terms and licenses: Academic/Nonprofit Terms; Industry Terms: Not Available to Industry
How to cite: pTrc99S-ssDsbA-TTc-4xDQNAT was a gift from Michael Jewett (Addgene plasmid # 128401 ; http://n2t.net/addgene:128401 ; RRID:Addgene_128401)
